Addgene plasmid #11398: YFP-Rac2(N17)
Depositing lab: Joel Swanson. Depositing organization: University of Michigan. Publication: Cdc42, Rac1, and Rac2 display distinct patterns of activation during phagocytosis. Hoppe AD, Swanson JA. Mol Biol Cell 2004 Aug;15(8):3509-19. Epub 2004 May 28. 10.1091/mbc.e03-11-0847 PubMed 15169870.
Backbone
  Vector backbone: pEYFP-C1
  Backbone manufacturer: Clontech
  Backbone size w/o insert (bp): 4731
  Vector type: Mammalian Expression
  Selectable markers: Neomycin (select with G418)
Growth in bacteria
  Bacterial resistance: Kanamycin, 50 μg/mL
  Growth temperature: 37°C
  Growth strain: DH5alpha
  Copy number: High Copy
Gene/Insert
  Gene/Insert name: ras-related C3 botulinum toxin substrate 2 (alt names: Rac2(N17); YFP)
  Species: H. sapiens (human)
  Insert size (bp): 579
  Mutation: Obtained with Threonine 17 changed to Asparagine.
  GenBank ID: AF498965
  Entrez Gene: RAC2 (a.k.a. EN-7, Gx, HSPC022, IMD73A, IMD73B, IMD73C, p21-Rac2)
  Tag / fusion protein: YFP (N terminal on backbone)
  Cloning method: Restriction Enzyme; 5′ cloning site BglII (not destroyed); 3′ cloning site HindIII (not destroyed)
  Sequencing primers: 5′ CCTGAGCAAAGACCCCAACGAGAA; 3′ CAGGGGGAGGTGTGGGAGGTTT
Resource information
  A portion of this plasmid was derived from a plasmid made by: Human Rac2(T17N) cDNA was obtained from the UMR cDNA Resource Center (www.cdna.org).
Terms and licenses: Academic/Nonprofit Terms; Industry Terms: Not Available to Industry
Depositor comments: Expresses Rac2(N17) with an N-terminal YFP marker. YFP is the monomeric (A207K) version of Citrine, a pH-insensitive YFP.
How to cite: YFP-Rac2(N17) was a gift from Joel Swanson (Addgene plasmid # 11398 ; http://n2t.net/addgene:11398 ; RRID:Addgene_11398)
