[The description below was written by a language model from this plasmid's Addgene catalogue record and pLannotate feature annotations shown in this document.]
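Description:
YFP-Rac2(N17) is a mammalian expression plasmid built on the Clontech pEYFP-C1 backbone that produces human Rac2 carrying the Thr17-to-Asn substitution, fused at its N terminus to a yellow fluorescent protein. The full depositor sequence is 5,303 nt. Transcription is driven by the human cytomegalovirus immediate-early enhancer and promoter and terminated by an SV40 polyadenylation signal. The fluorescent protein reading frame is annotated as mCitrine, which agrees with the depositor's note that the tag is the monomeric (A207K) form of Citrine, a pH-insensitive YFP, rather than the original EYFP. The roughly 579 bp RAC2 coding sequence follows it, inserted between the BglII and HindIII sites of the multiple cloning site, both of which were preserved. The cDNA was obtained already carrying the mutation from an external cDNA resource.

The plasmid is maintained in E. coli at high copy through a ColE1/pUC-type origin and also carries an f1 origin. A single Tn5 aminoglycoside phosphotransferase gene serves both hosts. A bacterial bla-type promoter gives kanamycin resistance in E. coli, while the adjacent SV40 enhancer/early promoter, with an HSV TK polyadenylation signal, gives G418 resistance in mammalian cells. Short annotated fragments of large T antigen, ble and a bGH poly(A) signal are most likely backbone remnants or annotation matches rather than functional units.

Rac2 is a small GTPase that cycles between GTP- and GDP-bound states, and N17 substitutions in Rho-family GTPases are generally used as dominant-negative, inactive forms. The associated study examined Cdc42, Rac1 and Rac2 activation during phagocytosis, so this construct fits use in live-cell fluorescence imaging of Rac2 as an inactive-state comparison. The record does not spell out its exact experimental role.
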