Features (pLannotate 1.2.2; 15 found; start..end, strand, type, name):
     61..364     +  enhancer       CMV enhancer: human cytomegalovirus immediate early enhancer
    365..568     +  promoter       CMV promoter: human cytomegalovirus (CMV) immediate early promoter
    613..1329    +  CDS            mCitrine: mCitrine is a basic (constitutively fluorescent) yellow fluorescent protein published in 2001, derived from Aequorea victoria.
   1345..1920    +  CDS            RAC2: RAC2_HUMAN - Experimental evidence at protein level: Swiss-Prot protein existence level 1. Plasma membrane-associated small GTPase which cycles between an active GTP-bound and inactive GDP-bound state. In active state binds to a variety of effector proteins to regulate cellular responses, such as secretory processes, phagocytose of apoptotic cells and epithelial cell polarization. Augments the production of reactive oxygen species (ROS) by NADPH oxidase. From Homo sapiens (Human).
   1924..1967    +  misc_feature   MCS (fragment): multiple cloning site
   1984..2068    +  CDS            large T antigen (fragment): large T antigen from SV40 (simian virus 40)
   2091..2212    +  polyA_signal   SV40 poly(A) signal: SV40 polyadenylation signal
   2246..2674    -  rep_origin     f1 ori (sequence partly withheld): f1 bacteriophage origin of replication; arrow indicates direction of (+) strand synthesis
   2701..2805    +  promoter       AmpR promoter: bla
   2807..3164    +  promoter       SV40 promoter: SV40 enhancer and early promoter
   3199..3993    +  CDS            NeoR/KanR: aminoglycoside phosphotransferase from Tn5; aph(3')-II (or nptII); confers resistance to neomycin, kanamycin, and G418 (Geneticin®)
   4014..4166    +  CDS            ble (fragment): BLE_KLEPN - Experimental evidence at protein level: Swiss-Prot protein existence level 1. Binding protein with a strong affinity to the bleomycin family of antibiotics. Binds to CL990; an antimitotic-antibiotic compound. From Klebsiella pneumoniae.
   4225..4272    +  polyA_signal   HSV TK poly(A) signal: herpes simplex virus thymidine kinase polyadenylation signal (Cole and Stacy, 1985)
   4363..4379    -  polyA_signal   bGH poly(A) signal (fragment): bovine growth hormone polyadenylation signal
   4601..5189    +  rep_origin     ori: high-copy-number ColE1/pMB1/pBR322/pUC origin of replication
>Addgene plasmid #11398 | YFP-Rac2(N17) | depositor full sequence | sequence record 6960 | Author sequence
TAGTTATTAATAGTAATCAATTACGGGGTCATTAGTTCATAGCCCATATATGGAGTTCCGCGTTACATAA
CTTACGGTAAATGGCCCGCCTGGCTGACCGCCCAACGACCCCCGCCCATTGACGTCAATAATGACGTATG
TTCCCATAGTAACGCCAATAGGGACTTTCCATTGACGTCAATGGGTGGAGTATTTACGGTAAACTGCCCA
CTTGGCAGTACATCAAGTGTATCATATGCCAAGTACGCCCCCTATTGACGTCAATGACGGTAAATGGCCC
GCCTGGCATTATGCCCAGTACATGACCTTATGGGACTTTCCTACTTGGCAGTACATCTACGTATTAGTCA
TCGCTATTACCATGGTGATGCGGTTTTGGCAGTACATCAATGGGCGTGGATAGCGGTTTGACTCACGGGG
ATTTCCAAGTCTCCACCCCATTGACGTCAATGGGAGTTTGTTTTGGCACCAAAATCAACGGGACTTTCCA
AAATGTCGTAACAACTCCGCCCCATTGACGCAAATGGGCGGTAGGCGTGTACGGTGGGAGGTCTATATAA
GCAGAGCTGGTTTAGTGAACCGTCAGATCCGCTAGCGCTACCGGTCGCCACCATGGTGAGCAAGGGCGAG
GAGCTGTTCACCGGGGTGGTGCCCATCCTGGTCGAGCTGGACGGCGACGTAAACGGCCACAAGTTCAGCG
TGTCCGGCGAGGGCGAGGGCGATGCCACCTACGGCAAGCTGACCCTGAAGTTCATCTGCACCACCGGCAA
GCTGCCCGTGCCCTGGCCCACCCTCGTGACCACCTTCGGCTACGGCCTGATGTGCTTCGCCCGCTACCCC
GACCACATGAAGCAGCACGACTTCTTCAAGTCCGCCATGCCCGAAGGCTACGTCCAGGAGCGCACCATCT
TCTTCAAGGACGACGGCAACTACAAGACCCGCGCCGAGGTGAAGTTCGAGGGCGACACCCTGGTGAACCG
CATCGAGCTGAAGGGCATCGACTTCAAGGAGGACGGCAACATCCTGGGGCACAAGCTGGAGTACAACTAC
AACAGCCACAACGTCTATATCATGGCCGACAAGCAGAAGAACGGCATCAAGGTGAACTTCAAGATCCGCC
ACAACATCGAGGACGGCAGCGTGCAGCTCGCCGACCACTACCAGCAGAACACCCCCATCGGCGACGGCCC
CGTGCTGCTGCCCGACAACCACTACCTGAGCTACCAGTCCAAACTGAGCAAAGACCCCAACGAGAAGCGC
GATCACATGGTCCTGCTGGAGTTCGTGACCGCCGCCGGGATCACTCTCGGCATGGACGAGCTGTACAAGT
CCGGACTCAGATCTATGCAGGCCATCAAGTGTGTGGTGGTGGGAGATGGGGCCGTGGGCAAGAACTGCCT
TCTCATCAGCTACACCACCAACGCCTTTCCCGGAGAGTACATCCCCACCGTGTTTGACAACTATTCAGCC
AATGTGATGGTGGACAGCAAGCCAGTGAACCTGGGGCTGTGGGACACTGCTGGGCAGGAGGACTACGACC
GTCTCCGGCCGCTCTCCTATCCACAGACGGACGTCTTCCTCATCTGCTTCTCCCTCGTCAGCCCAGCCTC
TTATGAGAACGTCCGCGCCAAGTGGTTCCCAGAAGTGCGGCACCACTGCCCCAGCACACCCATCATCCTG
GTGGGCACCAAGCTGGACCTGCGGGACGACAAGGACACCATCGAGAAACTGAAGGAGAAGAAGCTGGCTC
CCATCACCTACCCGCAGGGCCTGGCACTGGCCAAGGAGATTGACTCGGTGAAATACCTGGAGTGCTCAGC
TCTCACCCAGAGAGGCCTGAAAACCGTGTTCGACGAGGCCATCCGGGCCGTGCTGTGCCCTCAGCCCACG
CGGCAGCAGAAGCGCGCCTGCAGCCTCCTCTAGAAGCTTCGAATTCTGCAGTCGACGGTACCGCGGGCCC
GGGATCCACCGGATCTAGATAACTGATCATAATCAGCCATACCACATTTGTAGAGGTTTTACTTGCTTTA
AAAAACCTCCCACACCTCCCCCTGAACCTGAAACATAAAATGAATGCAATTGTTGTTGTTAACTTGTTTA
TTGCAGCTTATAATGGTTACAAATAAAGCAATAGCATCACAAATTTCACAAATAAAGCATTTTTTTCACT
GCATTCTAGTTGTGGTTTGTCCAAACTCATCAATGTATCTTAAGGCGTAAATTGTAAGCGTTAATATTTT
GTTAAAATTCGCGTTAAATTTTTGTTAAATCAGCTCATTTTTTAACCAATAGGCCGAAATCGGCAAAATC
CCTTATAAATCAAAAGAATAGACCGAGATAGGGT
[37 nt withheld, positions 2345-2381]
AAAGAACGTGGACTCCAACGTCAAAGG
[49 nt withheld, positions 2409-2457]
T
[91 nt withheld, positions 2459-2549]
G
[124 nt withheld, positions 2551-2674]
CAGGTGGCACTTTTCGGGGAAATGTGCGCGGAACCCCTATTTGTTTATTTTTCTAAATACATTCAAATAT
GTATCCGCTCATGAGACAATAACCCTGATAAATGCTTCAATAATATTGAAAAAGGAAGAGTCCTGAGGCG
GAAAGAACCAGCTGTGGAATGTGTGTCAGTTAGGGTGTGGAAAGTCCCCAGGCTCCCCAGCAGGCAGAAG
TATGCAAAGCATGCATCTCAATTAGTCAGCAACCAGGTGTGGAAAGTCCCCAGGCTCCCCAGCAGGCAGA
AGTATGCAAAGCATGCATCTCAATTAGTCAGCAACCATAGTCCCGCCCCTAACTCCGCCCATCCCGCCCC
TAACTCCGCCCAGTTCCGCCCATTCTCCGCCCCATGGCTGACTAATTTTTTTTATTTATGCAGAGGCCGA
GGCCGCCTCGGCCTCTGAGCTATTCCAGAAGTAGTGAGGAGGCTTTTTTGGAGGCCTAGGCTTTTGCAAA
GATCGATCAAGAGACAGGATGAGGATCGTTTCGCATGATTGAACAAGATGGATTGCACGCAGGTTCTCCG
GCCGCTTGGGTGGAGAGGCTATTCGGCTATGACTGGGCACAACAGACAATCGGCTGCTCTGATGCCGCCG
TGTTCCGGCTGTCAGCGCAGGGGCGCCCGGTTCTTTTTGTCAAGACCGACCTGTCCGGTGCCCTGAATGA
ACTGCAAGACGAGGCAGCGCGGCTATCGTGGCTGGCCACGACGGGCGTTCCTTGCGCAGCTGTGCTCGAC
GTTGTCACTGAAGCGGGAAGGGACTGGCTGCTATTGGGCGAAGTGCCGGGGCAGGATCTCCTGTCATCTC
ACCTTGCTCCTGCCGAGAAAGTATCCATCATGGCTGATGCAATGCGGCGGCTGCATACGCTTGATCCGGC
TACCTGCCCATTCGACCACCAAGCGAAACATCGCATCGAGCGAGCACGTACTCGGATGGAAGCCGGTCTT
GTCGATCAGGATGATCTGGACGAAGAGCATCAGGGGCTCGCGCCAGCCGAACTGTTCGCCAGGCTCAAGG
CGAGCATGCCCGACGGCGAGGATCTCGTCGTGACCCATGGCGATGCCTGCTTGCCGAATATCATGGTGGA
AAATGGCCGCTTTTCTGGATTCATCGACTGTGGCCGGCTGGGTGTGGCGGACCGCTATCAGGACATAGCG
TTGGCTACCCGTGATATTGCTGAAGAGCTTGGCGGCGAATGGGCTGACCGCTTCCTCGTGCTTTACGGTA
TCGCCGCTCCCGATTCGCAGCGCATCGCCTTCTATCGCCTTCTTGACGAGTTCTTCTGAGCGGGACTCTG
GGGTTCGAAATGACCGACCAAGCGACGCCCAACCTGCCATCACGAGATTTCGATTCCACCGCCGCCTTCT
ATGAAAGGTTGGGCTTCGGAATCGTTTTCCGGGACGCCGGCTGGATGATCCTCCAGCGCGGGGATCTCAT
GCTGGAGTTCTTCGCCCACCCTAGGGGGAGGCTAACTGAAACACGGAAGGAGACAATACCGGAAGGAACC
CGCGCTATGACGGCAATAAAAAGACAGAATAAAACGCACGGTGTTGGGTCGTTTGTTCATAAACGCGGGG
TTCGGTCCCAGGGCTGGCACTCTGTCGATACCCCACCGAGACCCCATTGGGGCCAATACGCCCGCGTTTC
TTCCTTTTCCCCACCCCACCCCCCAAGTTCGGGTGAAGGCCCAGGGCTCGCAGCCAACGTCGGGGCGGCA
GGCCCTGCCATAGCCTCAGGTTACTCATATATACTTTAGATTGATTTAAAACTTCATTTTTAATTTAAAA
GGATCTAGGTGAAGATCCTTTTTGATAATCTCATGACCAAAATCCCTTAACGTGAGTTTTCGTTCCACTG
AGCGTCAGACCCCGTAGAAAAGATCAAAGGATCTTCTTGAGATCCTTTTTTTCTGCGCGTAATCTGCTGC
TTGCAAACAAAAAAACCACCGCTACCAGCGGTGGTTTGTTTGCCGGATCAAGAGCTACCAACTCTTTTTC
CGAAGGTAACTGGCTTCAGCAGAGCGCAGATACCAAATACTGTCCTTCTAGTGTAGCCGTAGTTAGGCCA
CCACTTCAAGAACTCTGTAGCACCGCCTACATACCTCGCTCTGCTAATCCTGTTACCAGTGGCTGCTGCC
AGTGGCGATAAGTCGTGTCTTACCGGGTTGGACTCAAGACGATAGTTACCGGATAAGGCGCAGCGGTCGG
GCTGAACGGGGGGTTCGTGCACACAGCCCAGCTTGGAGCGAACGACCTACACCGAACTGAGATACCTACA
GCGTGAGCTATGAGAAAGCGCCACGCTTCCCGAAGGGAGAAAGGCGGACAGGTATCCGGTAAGCGGCAGG
GTCGGAACAGGAGAGCGCACGAGGGAGCTTCCAGGGGGAAACGCCTGGTATCTTTATAGTCCTGTCGGGT
TTCGCCACCTCTGACTTGAGCGTCGATTTTTGTGATGCTCGTCAGGGGGGCGGAGCCTATGGAAAAACGC
CAGCAACGCGGCCTTTTTACGGTTCCTGGCCTTTTGCTGGCCTTTTGCTCACATGTTCTTTCCTGCGTTA
TCCCCTGATTCTGTGGATAACCGTATTACCGCCATGCAT
