>Addgene plasmid #11398 | YFP-Rac2(N17) | addgene partial sequence | sequence record 20051 | 11398 with EGFP-C
GGACTCAGATCTATGCAGGCCATCAAGTGTGTGGTGGTGGGAGATGGGGCCGTGGGCAAGAACTGCCTTC
TCATCAGCTACACCACCAACGCCTTTCCCGGAGAGTACATCCCCACCGTGTTTGACAACTATTCAGCCAA
TGTGATGGTGGACAGCAAGCCAGTGAACCTGGGGCTGTGGGACACTGCTGGGCAGGAGGACTACGACCGT
CTCCGGCCGCTCTCCTATCCACAGACGGACGTCTTCCTCATCTGCTTCTCCCTCGTCAGCCCAGCCTCTT
ATGAGAACGTCCGCGCCAAGTGGTTCCCAGAAGTGCGGCACCACTGCCCCAGCACACCCATCATCCTGGT
GGGCACCAAGCTGGACCTGCGGGACGACAAGGACACCATCGAGAAACTGAAGGAGAAGAAGCTGGCTCCC
ATCACCTACCCGCAGGGCCTGGCACTGGCCAAGGAGATTGACTCGGTGAAATACCTGGAGTGCTCAGCTC
TCACCCAGAGAGGCCTGAAAACCGTGTTCGACGAGGCCATCCGGGCCGTGCTGTGCCCTCAGCCCACGCG
GCAGCAGAAGCGCGCCTGCAGCCTCCTCTAGAAGCTTCGAATTCTGCAGTCGACGGTACCGCGGGCCCGG
GATCCACCGGATCTAGATAACTGATCATAATCAGCCATACCACATTTGTAGAGGTTTTACTTGCTTTAAA
AAACCTCCCACACCTCCCCCTGAACCTGAAACATAAAATGAATGCAATTGTTGTTGTTAACTTGTTTATT
GCAGCTTATAATGGTTACAAATAAAGCAATAGCATCACAAATTTCACAAATAAAGCATTTTTTTCACTGC
ATTCTAGTTGTGGTTTGTCCAAACTCATCAATGTATCTTAAGGCGTAAATTGTAAGCGTTAATATTTTGT
TAAAATTCGCGTTAAATTTTTGTTAAATCAGCTCATTTTTTACCAATAGGCCGAAATCGGCAAAATCCTT
ATAAATCAAAGAATAGACCGAGATA
